Addgene plasmid #44195: N163 nLV EF-1a-Hp1a(CS)-Frbx2(Frb+FrbWobb)-V5-PGK-Puro
Depositing lab: Jerry Crabtree. Depositing organization: Stanford University. Publication: Dynamics and memory of heterochromatin in living cells. Hathaway NA, Bell O, Hodges C, Miller EL, Neel DS, Crabtree GR. Cell. 2012 Jun 22;149(7):1447-60. doi: 10.1016/j.cell.2012.03.052. Epub 2012 Jun 14. PubMed 22704655.
Backbone
  Vector backbone: N103
  Backbone size w/o insert (bp): 8600
  Vector type: Lentiviral
  Selectable markers: Puromycin
Growth in bacteria
  Bacterial resistance: Ampicillin, 100 μg/mL
  Growth temperature: 37°C
  Growth strain: Stbl3
  Copy number: High Copy
Gene/Insert
  Gene/Insert name: Cbx5
  Species: M. musculus (mouse)
  Insert size (bp): 357
  Mutation: N-term chromo domain removed
  Entrez Gene: Cbx5 (a.k.a. 2610029O15Rik, HP1, Hp1a, Hp1alpha)
  Promoter: EF-1a
  Tag / fusion protein: Frb (C terminal on insert); Hu Frb x2(WT Frb+codon Wobble Frb) (C terminal on insert); V5/epitope (C terminal on insert)
  Cloning method: Ligation Independent Cloning
  Sequencing primers: 5′ GGCACTTGATGTAATTCTCCTTG; 3′ gtggatgtggaatgtgtgcga
Terms and licenses: Academic/Nonprofit Terms; Industry Terms: Not Available to Industry
How to cite: N163 nLV EF-1a-Hp1a(CS)-Frbx2(Frb+FrbWobb)-V5-PGK-Puro was a gift from Jerry Crabtree (Addgene plasmid # 44195 ; http://n2t.net/addgene:44195 ; RRID:Addgene_44195)
