[The description below was written by a language model from this plasmid's Addgene catalogue record and pLannotate feature annotations shown in this document.]
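Description:
N163 nLV EF-1a-Hp1a(CS)-Frbx2(Frb+FrbWobb)-V5-PGK-Puro is an HIV-1-derived lentiviral transfer plasmid of about 9.7 kb, built on the N103 backbone. It is propagated in E. coli through a high-copy ColE1/pUC-type origin with ampicillin selection (AmpR); the record lists a recombination-deficient strain, as is usual for LTR-containing vectors. The viral portion carries two LTR elements (both annotated as truncated), the Ψ packaging signal with adjoining gag fragment, the RRE for Rev-dependent export of the genomic RNA, and the cPPT/CTS. A WPRE downstream of the cargo enhances transcript expression. The nef fragments annotated next to each LTR are probably residual viral sequence overlapping the U3 region rather than an intended coding payload.

The payload is driven by the human EF-1α core promoter with its intron A. It encodes a 357 bp fragment of mouse Cbx5 (HP1α) lacking the N-terminal chromodomain, which, going by the "CS" in the name, leaves the chromoshadow portion. This is followed by a residual attB2 site and two tandem copies of the human FRB domain of mTOR/FRAP, one wild type and one recoded at wobble positions, presumably to limit repeat recombination. A C-terminal V5 epitope allows detection. A separate mouse PGK promoter drives puromycin N-acetyltransferase for selection of transduced mammalian cells.

FRB binds FKBP in the presence of rapamycin, so the fusion serves as the recruitable half of a chemically induced proximity system. In this system the HP1α fragment can be tethered to an FKBP-bearing anchor at a chosen locus. That use fits the associated study of heterochromatin dynamics and memory in living cells, although the record does not describe the anchor partner.
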