Features (pLannotate 1.2.2; 28 found; start..end, strand, type, name):
    377..634     +  LTR            5' LTR (truncated): truncated 5' long terminal repeat (LTR) from HIV-1
    681..806     +  misc_feature   HIV-1 Ψ: packaging signal of human immunodeficiency virus type 1
    790..1128    +  CDS            HIV-1 gag (fragment): gag protein from human immunodeficiency virus 1; gag
   1303..1536    +  misc_feature   RRE: The Rev response element (RRE) of HIV-1 allows for Rev-dependent mRNA export from the nucleus to the cytoplasm.
   1913..2013    +  CDS            Rev (fragment): human immunodeficiency virus 1 (HIV-1) Rev protein; rev; enhances nuclear export of unspliced and incompletely spliced viral mRNAs
   2028..2144    +  misc_feature   cPPT/CTS: central polypurine tract and central termination sequence of HIV-1
   2221..2432    +  promoter       EF-1α core promoter: core promoter for human elongation factor EF-1α
   2433..3371    +  intron         EF-1α intron A: intron upstream of the start codon of human EF-1α
   3401..3757    +  CDS            Cbx5 (fragment): CBX5_MOUSE - Also known as Hp1a. Experimental evidence at protein level: Swiss-Prot protein existence level 1. Component of heterochromatin that recognizes and binds histone H3 tails methylated at 'Lys-9' (H3K9me), leading to epigenetic repression. In contrast, it is excluded from chromatin when 'Tyr-41' of histone H3 is phosphorylated (H3Y41ph). Can interact with lamin-B receptor (LBR). This interaction can contribute to the association of the heterochromatin with the inner nuclear membrane. Involved in the formation of functional kinetochore through interaction with MIS12 complex proteins (B
   3771..3795    -  protein_bind   attB2: mutant version of attB; recombination site for the Gateway® BP reaction BP Clonase™
   3812..4075    +  CDS            FRB (fragment): FKBP-rapamycin binding domain of human FRAP
   4109..4375    +  CDS            MTOR (fragment): MTOR_HUMAN - Also known as FRAP, FRAP1, FRAP2, RAFT1, RAPT1. Experimental evidence at protein level: Swiss-Prot protein existence level 1. Serine/threonine protein kinase which is a central regulator of cellular metabolism, growth and survival in response to hormones, growth factors, nutrients, energy and stress signals (PubMed:12087098, PubMed:12150925, PubMed:12150926, PubMed:12231510, PubMed:12718876, PubMed:14651849, PubMed:15268862, PubMed:15467718, PubMed:15545625, PubMed:15718470, PubMed:18497260, PubMed:18762023, PubMed:18925875, PubMed:20516213, PubMed:20537536, PubMed:21659604, PubMe
   4382..4423    +  CDS            V5 tag: epitope tag from simian virus 5
   4478..4977    +  promoter       PGK promoter: mouse phosphoglycerate kinase 1 promoter
   4998..5597    +  CDS            PuroR: puromycin N-acetyltransferase; pac from Streptomyces alboniger; confers resistance to puromycin
   5615..6203    +  misc_feature   WPRE: woodchuck hepatitis virus posttranscriptional regulatory element
   6220..6324    +  CDS            nef (fragment): NEF_HV1Z2 - Experimental evidence at protein level: Swiss-Prot protein existence level 1. Extracellular Nef protein targets CD4(+) T-lymphocytes for apoptosis by interacting with CXCR4 surface receptors. From Human immunodeficiency virus type 1 group M subtype D (isolate Z2/CDC-Z34) (HIV-1).
   6323..6739    +  CDS            nef (fragment): NEF_HV1BR - Experimental evidence at protein level: Swiss-Prot protein existence level 1. Extracellular Nef protein targets CD4(+) T-lymphocytes for apoptosis by interacting with CXCR4 surface receptors (PubMed:14990729). From Human immunodeficiency virus type 1 group M subtype B (isolate BRU/LAI) (HIV-1).
   6787..7044    +  LTR            5' LTR (truncated): truncated 5' long terminal repeat (LTR) from HIV-1
   7197..7213    -  protein_bind   lac operator: The lac repressor binds to the lac operator to inhibit transcription in E. coli. This inhibition can be relieved by adding lactose or isopropyl-β-D-thiogalactopyranoside (IPTG). lac repressor encoded by lacI
   7221..7251    -  promoter       lac promoter: promoter for the E. coli lac operon
   7266..7287    -  protein_bind   CAP binding site: CAP binding activates transcription in the presence of cAMP. E. coli catabolite activator protein
   7300..7392    -  CDS            lacI (fragment): lac repressor; lacI; The lac repressor binds to the lac operator to inhibit transcription in E. coli. This inhibition can be relieved by adding lactose or isopropyl-β-D-thiogalactopyranoside (IPTG).
   7575..8160    -  rep_origin     ori: high-copy-number ColE1/pMB1/pBR322/pUC origin of replication
   8331..9191    -  CDS            AmpR: β-lactamase; bla; confers resistance to ampicillin, carbenicillin, and related antibiotics
   9192..9296    -  promoter       AmpR promoter: bla
   9344..9478    +  polyA_signal   SV40 poly(A) signal: SV40 polyadenylation signal
   9693..329     +  CDS            nef (fragment) (across the origin): NEF_HV1BR - Experimental evidence at protein level: Swiss-Prot protein existence level 1. Extracellular Nef protein targets CD4(+) T-lymphocytes for apoptosis by interacting with CXCR4 surface receptors (PubMed:14990729). From Human immunodeficiency virus type 1 group M subtype B (isolate BRU/LAI) (HIV-1).
>Addgene plasmid #44195 | N163 nLV EF-1a-Hp1a(CS)-Frbx2(Frb+FrbWobb)-V5-PGK-Puro | depositor full sequence | sequence record 59840 | N163 nLV EF-1a-Hp1a(CS)-Frbx2(Frb+FrbWobb)-V5-PGK-Puro sequence 9693 bps
TGGAAGGGCTAATTCACTCCCAAAGAAGACAAGATATCCTTGATCTGTGGATCTACCACACACAAGGCTA
CTTCCCTGATTAGCAGAACTACACACCAGGGCCAGGGGTCAGATATCCACTGACCTTTGGATGGTGCTAC
AAGCTAGTACCAGTTGAGCCAGATAAGGTAGAAGAGGCCAATAAAGGAGAGAACACCAGCTTGTTACACC
CTGTGAGCCTGCATGGGATGGATGACCCGGAGAGAGAAGTGTTAGAGTGGAGGTTTGACAGCCGCCTAGC
ATTTCATCACGTGGCCCGAGAGCTGCATCCGGAGTACTTCAAGAACTGCTGATATCGAGCTTGCTACAAG
GGACTTTCCGCTGGGGACTTTCCAGGGAGGCGTGGCCTGGGCGGGACTGGGGAGTGGCGAGCCCTCAGAT
CCTGCATATAAGCAGCTGCTTTTTGCCTGTACTGGGTCTCTCTGGTTAGACCAGATCTGAGCCTGGGAGC
TCTCTGGCTAACTAGGGAACCCACTGCTTAAGCCTCAATAAAGCTTGCCTTGAGTGCTTCAAGTAGTGTG
TGCCCGTCTGTTGTGTGACTCTGGTAACTAGAGATCCCTCAGACCCTTTTAGTCAGTGTGGAAAATCTCT
AGCAGTGGCGCCCGAACAGGGACTTGAAAGCGAAAGGGAAACCAGAGGAGCTCTCTCGACGCAGGACTCG
GCTTGCTGAAGCGCGCACGGCAAGAGGCGAGGGGCGGCGACTGGTGAGTACGCCAAAAATTTTGACTAGC
GGAGGCTAGAAGGAGAGAGATGGGTGCGAGAGCGTCAGTATTAAGCGGGGGAGAATTAGATCGCGATGGG
AAAAAATTCGGTTAAGGCCAGGGGGAAAGAAAAAATATAAATTAAAACATATAGTATGGGCAAGCAGGGA
GCTAGAACGATTCGCAGTTAATCCTGGCCTGTTAGAAACATCAGAAGGCTGTAGACAAATACTGGGACAG
CTACAACCATCCCTTCAGACAGGATCAGAAGAACTTAGATCATTATATAATACAGTAGCAACCCTCTATT
GTGTGCATCAAAGGATAGAGATAAAAGACACCAAGGAAGCTTTAGACAAGATAGAGGAAGAGCAAAACAA
AAGTAAGACCACCGCACAGCAAGCGGCCGGCCGCTGATCTTCAGACCTGGAGGAGGAGATATGAGGGACA
ATTGGAGAAGTGAATTATATAAATATAAAGTAGTAAAAATTGAACCATTAGGAGTAGCACCCACCAAGGC
AAAGAGAAGAGTGGTGCAGAGAGAAAAAAGAGCAGTGGGAATAGGAGCTTTGTTCCTTGGGTTCTTGGGA
GCAGCAGGAAGCACTATGGGCGCAGCGTCAATGACGCTGACGGTACAGGCCAGACAATTATTGTCTGGTA
TAGTGCAGCAGCAGAACAATTTGCTGAGGGCTATTGAGGCGCAACAGCATCTGTTGCAACTCACAGTCTG
GGGCATCAAGCAGCTCCAGGCAAGAATCCTGGCTGTGGAAAGATACCTAAAGGATCAACAGCTCCTGGGG
ATTTGGGGTTGCTCTGGAAAACTCATTTGCACCACTGCTGTGCCTTGGAATGCTAGTTGGAGTAATAAAT
CTCTGGAACAGATTTGGAATCACACGACCTGGATGGAGTGGGACAGAGAAATTAACAATTACACAAGCTT
AATACACTCCTTAATTGAAGAATCGCAAAACCAGCAAGAAAAGAATGAACAAGAATTATTGGAATTAGAT
AAATGGGCAAGTTTGTGGAATTGGTTTAACATAACAAATTGGCTGTGGTATATAAAATTATTCATAATGA
TAGTAGGAGGCTTGGTAGGTTTAAGAATAGTTTTTGCTGTACTTTCTATAGTGAATAGAGTTAGGCAGGG
ATATTCACCATTATCGTTTCAGACCCACCTCCCAACCCCGAGGGGACCCGACAGGCCCGAAGGAATAGAA
GAAGAAGGTGGAGAGAGAGACAGAGACAGATCCATTCGATTAGTGAACGGATCTCGACGGTATCGCCTTT
AAAAGAAAAGGGGGGATTGGGGGGTACAGTGCAGGGGAAAGAATAGTAGACATAATAGCAACAGACATAC
AAACTAAAGAACTACAAAAACAAATTACAAAAATTCAAAATTTTCGGGTTTATTACAGGGACAGCAGAGA
TCCAGTTTATCGATGAGGCCCTTTCGTCTTCACTCGAGGTGCCCGTCAGTGGGCAGAGCGCACATCGCCC
ACAGTCCCCGAGAAGTTGGGGGGAGGGGTCGGCAATTGAACCGGTGCCTAGAGAAGGTGGCGCGGGGTAA
ACTGGGAAAGTGATGTCGTGTACTGGCTCCGCCTTTTTCCCGAGGGTGGGGGAGAACCGTATATAAGTGC
AGTAGTCGCCGTGAACGTTCTTTTTCGCAACGGGTTTGCCGCCAGAACACAGGTAAGTGCCGTGTGTGGT
TCCCGCGGGCCTGGCCTCTTTACGGGTTATGGCCCTTGCGTGCCTTGAATTACTTCCACCTGGCTGCAGT
ACGTGATTCTTGATCCCGAGCTTCGGGTTGGAAGTGGGTGGGAGAGTTCGAGGCCTTGCGCTTAAGGAGC
CCCTTCGCCTCGTGCTTGAGTTGAGGCCTGGCCTGGGCGCTGGGGCCGCCGCGTGCGAATCTGGTGGCAC
CTTCGCGCCTGTCTCGCTGCTTTCGATAAGTCTCTAGCCATTTAAAATTTTTGATGACCTGCTGCGACGC
TTTTTTTCTGGCAAGATAGTCTTGTAAATGCGGGCCAAGATCTGCACACTGGTATTTCGGTTTTTGGGGC
CGCGGGCGGCGACGGGGCCCGTGCGTCCCAGCGCACATGTTCGGCGAGGCGGGGCCTGCGAGCGCGGCCA
CCGAGAATCGGACGGGGGTAGTCTCAAGCTGGCCGGCCTGCTCTGGTGCCTGGCCTCGCGCCGCCGTGTA
TCGCCCCGCCCTGGGCGGCAAGGCTGGCCCGGTCGGCACCAGTTGCGTGAGCGGAAAGATGGCCGCTTCC
CGGCCCTGCTGCAGGGAGCTCAAAATGGAGGACGCGGCGCTCGGGAGAGCGGGCGGGTGAGTCACCCACA
CAAAGGAAAAGGGCCTTTCCGTCCTCAGCCGTCGCTTCATGTGACTCCACGGAGTACCGGGCGCCGTCCA
GGCACCTCGATTAGTTCTCGAGCTTTTGGAGTACGTCGTCTTTAGGTTGGGGGGAGGGGTTTTATGCGAT
GGAGTTTCCCCACACTGAGTGGGTGGAGACTGAAGTTAGGCCAGCTTGGCACTTGATGTAATTCTCCTTG
GAATTTGCCCTTTTTGAGTTTGGATCTTGGTTCATTCTCAAGCCTCAGACAGTGGTTCAAAGTTTTTTTC
TTCCATTTCAGGTGTCGTGAGGATCCGCGGCCGCGCCACCATGAAGGAGGGTGAAAACAATAAGCCCAGG
GAGAAATCAGAAGGAAACAAGAGGAAATCCAGTTTCTCCAACAGCGCTGATGATATTAAATCTAAAAAAA
AGAGAGAGCAAAGCAATGATATCGCTCGGGGCTTTGAGAGAGGACTGGAACCAGAAAAGATCATCGGAGC
AACAGATTCCTGCGGTGACTTAATGTTCTTAATGAAATGGAAAGACACAGATGAAGCTGACCTGGTTCTT
GCAAAAGAAGCTAACGTGAAGTGTCCACAGATTGTGATAGCATTTTATGAAGAGAGACTGACGTGGCACG
CATATCCAGAGGATGCGGAAAACAAAGAAAAAGAAAGCGCGAAGAGCAAGGGCGAATTCGACCCAGCTTT
CTTGTACAAAGTGGTTGATCTAGAGGGCCCTATGTGGCATGAAGGCCTGGAAGAGGCATCTCGTTTGTAC
TTTGGGGAAAGGAACGTGAAAGGCATGTTTGAGGTGCTGGAGCCCTTGCATGCTATGATGGAACGGGGCC
CCCAGACTCTGAAGGAAACATCCTTTAATCAGGCCTATGGTCGAGATTTAATGGAGGCCCAAGAGTGGTG
CAGGAAGTACATGAAATCAGGGAATGTCAAGGACCTCACCCAAGCCTGGGACCTCTATTATCATGTGTTC
CGACGAATCTCAAAGCAGTTCGGCGGCGGAGGTAGCGGCGGTGGATCAATGTGGCACGAGGGATTGGAGG
AAGCTAGCAGACTTTATTTCGGTGAGCGCAATGTCAAGGGAATGTTCGAGGTCCTCGAACCTCTCCACGC
CATGATGGAGAGAGGACCTCAAACCCTCAAAGAGACTAGTTTCAACCAAGCTTACGGCAGGGACCTGATG
GAAGCTCAGGAATGGTGTCGCAAATATATGAAGAGCGGCAACGTGAAAGATTTGACACAGGCTTGGGATT
TGTACTACCACGTCTTTAGGAGGATTAGCAAACAATTCGAAGGTAAGCCTATCCCTAACCCTCTCCTCGG
TCTCGATTCTACGCGTACCGGTTAGGCGGCCGCGCCGGCTCTAGATCGCGAACGCGTGAATTCTACCGGG
TAGGGGAGGCGCTTTTCCCAAGGCAGTCTGGAGCATGCGCTTTAGCAGCCCCGCTGGGCACTTGGCGCTA
CACAAGTGGCCTCTGGCCTCGCACACATTCCACATCCACCGGTAGGCGCCAACCGGCTCCGTTCTTTGGT
GGCCCCTTCGCGCCACCTTCTACTCCTCCCCTAGTCAGGAAGTTCCCCCCCGCCCCGCAGCTCGCGTCGT
GCAGGACGTGACAAATGGAAGTAGCACGTCTCACTAGTCTCGTGCAGATGGACAGCACCGCTGAGCAATG
GAAGCGGGTAGGCCTTTGGGGCAGCGGCCAATAGCAGCTTTGCTCCTTCGCTTTCTGGGCTCAGAGGCTG
GGAAGGGGTGGGTCCGGGGGCGGGCTCAGGGGCGGGCTCAGGGGCGGGGCGGGCGCCCGAAGGTCCTCCG
GAGGCCCGGCATTCTGCACGCTTCAAAAGCGCACGTCTGCCGCGCTGTTCTCCTCTTCCTCATCTCCGGG
CCTTTCGACCTGCAGCCCAAGCTTACCATGACCGAGTACAAGCCCACGGTGCGCCTCGCCACCCGCGACG
ACGTCCCCAGGGCCGTACGCACCCTCGCCGCCGCGTTCGCCGACTACCCCGCCACGCGCCACACCGTCGA
TCCGGACCGCCACATCGAGCGGGTCACCGAGCTGCAAGAACTCTTCCTCACGCGCGTCGGGCTCGACATC
GGCAAGGTGTGGGTCGCGGACGACGGCGCCGCGGTGGCGGTCTGGACCACGCCGGAGAGCGTCGAAGCGG
GGGCGGTGTTCGCCGAGATCGGCCCGCGCATGGCCGAGTTGAGCGGTTCCCGGCTGGCCGCGCAGCAACA
GATGGAAGGCCTCCTGGCGCCGCACCGGCCCAAGGAGCCCGCGTGGTTCCTGGCCACCGTCGGCGTCTCG
CCCGACCACCAGGGCAAGGGTCTGGGCAGCGCCGTCGTGCTCCCCGGAGTGGAGGCGGCCGAGCGCGCCG
GGGTGCCCGCCTTCCTGGAGACCTCCGCGCCCCGCAACCTCCCCTTCTACGAGCGGCTCGGCTTCACCGT
CACCGCCGACGTCGAGGTGCCCGAAGGACCGCGCACCTGGTGCATGACCCGCAAGCCCGGTGCCTGACGG
GGCGCGTCTGGAACAATCAACCTCTGGATTACAAAATTTGTGAAAGATTGACTGGTATTCTTAACTATGT
TGCTCCTTTTACGCTATGTGGATACGCTGCTTTAATGCCTTTGTATCATGCTATTGCTTCCCGTATGGCT
TTCATTTTCTCCTCCTTGTATAAATCCTGGTTGCTGTCTCTTTATGAGGAGTTGTGGCCCGTTGTCAGGC
AACGTGGCGTGGTGTGCACTGTGTTTGCTGACGCAACCCCCACTGGTTGGGGCATTGCCACCACCTGTCA
GCTCCTTTCCGGGACTTTCGCTTTCCCCCTCCCTATTGCCACGGCGGAACTCATCGCCGCCTGCCTTGCC
CGCTGCTGGACAGGGGCTCGGCTGTTGGGCACTGACAATTCCGTGGTGTTGTCGGGGAAGCTGACGTCCT
TTCCATGGCTGCTCGCCTGTGTTGCCACCTGGATTCTGCGCGGGACGTCCTTCTGCTACGTCCCTTCGGC
CCTCAATCCAGCGGACCTTCCTTCCCGCGGCCTGCTGCCGGCTCTGCGGCCTCTTCCGCGTCTTCGCCTT
CGCCCTCAGACGAGTCGGATCTCCCTTTGGGCCGCCTCCCCGCCTGGAATTAATTCTGCAGTCGAGACCT
AGAAAAACATGGAGCAATCACAAGTAGCAATACAGCAGCTACCAATGCTGATTGTGCCTGGCTAGAAGCA
CAAGAGGAGGAGGAGGTGGGTTTTTCCAGTCACACCTCAGGTACCTTTAAGACCAATGACTTACAAGGCA
GCTGTAGATCTTAGCCACTTTTTAAAAGAAAAGAGGGGACTGGAAGGGCTAATTCACTCCCAACGAAGAC
AAGATATCCTTGATCTGTGGATCTACCACACACAAGGCTACTTCCCTGATTAGCAGAACTACACACCAGG
GCCAGGGGTCAGATATCCACTGACCTTTGGATGGTGCTACAAGCTAGTACCAGTTGAGCCAGATAAGGTA
GAAGAGGCCAATAAAGGAGAGAACACCAGCTTGTTACACCCTGTGAGCCTGCATGGGATGGATGACCCGG
AGAGAGAAGTGTTAGAGTGGAGGTTTGACAGCCGCCTAGCATTTCATCACGTGGCCCGAGAGCTGCATCC
GGAGTACTTCAAGAACTGCTGATATCGAGCTTGCTACAAGGGACTTTCCGCTGGGGACTTTCCAGGGAGG
CGTGGCCTGGGCGGGACTGGGGAGTGGCGAGCCCTCAGATCCTGCATATAAGCAGCTGCTTTTTGCCTGT
ACTGGGTCTCTCTGGTTAGACCAGATCTGAGCCTGGGAGCTCTCTGGCTAACTAGGGAACCCACTGCTTA
AGCCTCAATAAAGCTTGCCTTGAGTGCTTCAAGTAGTGTGTGCCCGTCTGTTGTGTGACTCTGGTAACTA
GAGATCCCTCAGACCCTTTTAGTCAGTGTGGAAAATCTCTAGCAGTAGTAGTTCATGTCATCTTATTATT
CAGTATTTATAACTTGCAAAGAAATGAATATCAGAGAGTGAGAGGCCTTGACATTGCTAGCGTTTTACCG
TCGACCTCTAGCTAGAGCTTGGCGTAATCATGGTCATAGCTGTTTCCTGTGTGAAATTGTTATCCGCTCA
CAATTCCACACAACATACGAGCCGGAAGCATAAAGTGTAAAGCCTGGGGTGCCTAATGAGTGAGCTAACT
CACATTAATTGCGTTGCGCTCACTGCCCGCTTTCCAGTCGGGAAACCTGTCGTGCCAGCTGCATTAATGA
ATCGGCCAACGCGCGGGGAGAGGCGGTTTGCGTATTGGGCGCTCTTCCGCTTCCTCGCTCACTGACTCGC
TGCGCTCGGTCGTTCGGCTGCGGCGAGCGGTATCAGCTCACTCAAAGGCGGTAATACGGTTATCCACAGA
ATCAGGGGATAACGCAGGAAAGAACATGTGAGCAAAAGGCCAGCAAAAGGCCAGGAACCGTAAAAAGGCC
GCGTTGCTGGCGTTTTTCCATAGGCTCCGCCCCCCTGACGAGCATCACAAAAATCGACGCTCAAGTCAGA
GGTGGCGAAACCCGACAGGACTATAAAGATACCAGGCGTTTCCCCCTGGAAGCTCCCTCGTGCGCTCTCC
TGTTCCGACCCTGCCGCTTACCGGATACCTGTCCGCCTTTCTCCCTTCGGGAAGCGTGGCGCTTTCTCAT
AGCTCACGCTGTAGGTATCTCAGTTCGGTGTAGGTCGTTCGCTCCAAGCTGGGCTGTGTGCACGAACCCC
CCGTTCAGCCCGACCGCTGCGCCTTATCCGGTAACTATCGTCTTGAGTCCAACCCGGTAAGACACGACTT
ATCGCCACTGGCAGCAGCCACTGGTAACAGGATTAGCAGAGCGAGGTATGTAGGCGGTGCTACAGAGTTC
TTGAAGTGGTGGCCTAACTACGGCTACACTAGAAGAACAGTATTTGGTATCTGCGCTCTGCTGAAGCCAG
TTACCTTCGGAAAAAGAGTTGGTAGCTCTTGATCCGGCAAACAAACCACCGCTGGTAGCGGTTTTTTTGT
TTGCAAGCAGCAGATTACGCGCAGAAAAAAAGGATCTCAAGAAGATCCTTTGATCTTTTCTACGGGGTCT
GACGCTCAGTGGAACGAAAACTCACGTTAAGGGATTTTGGTCATGAGATTATCAAAAAGGATCTTCACCT
AGATCCTTTTAAATTAAAAATGAAGTTTTAAATCAATCTAAAGTATATATGAGTAAACTTGGTCTGACAG
TTACCAATGCTTAATCAGTGAGGCACCTATCTCAGCGATCTGTCTATTTCGTTCATCCATAGTTGCCTGA
CTCCCCGTCGTGTAGATAACTACGATACGGGAGGGCTTACCATCTGGCCCCAGTGCTGCAATGATACCGC
GAGACCCACGCTCACCGGCTCCAGATTTATCAGCAATAAACCAGCCAGCCGGAAGGGCCGAGCGCAGAAG
TGGTCCTGCAACTTTATCCGCCTCCATCCAGTCTATTAATTGTTGCCGGGAAGCTAGAGTAAGTAGTTCG
CCAGTTAATAGTTTGCGCAACGTTGTTGCCATTGCTACAGGCATCGTGGTGTCACGCTCGTCGTTTGGTA
TGGCTTCATTCAGCTCCGGTTCCCAACGATCAAGGCGAGTTACATGATCCCCCATGTTGTGCAAAAAAGC
GGTTAGCTCCTTCGGTCCTCCGATCGTTGTCAGAAGTAAGTTGGCCGCAGTGTTATCACTCATGGTTATG
GCAGCACTGCATAATTCTCTTACTGTCATGCCATCCGTAAGATGCTTTTCTGTGACTGGTGAGTACTCAA
CCAAGTCATTCTGAGAATAGTGTATGCGGCGACCGAGTTGCTCTTGCCCGGCGTCAATACGGGATAATAC
CGCGCCACATAGCAGAACTTTAAAAGTGCTCATCATTGGAAAACGTTCTTCGGGGCGAAAACTCTCAAGG
ATCTTACCGCTGTTGAGATCCAGTTCGATGTAACCCACTCGTGCACCCAACTGATCTTCAGCATCTTTTA
CTTTCACCAGCGTTTCTGGGTGAGCAAAAACAGGAAGGCAAAATGCCGCAAAAAAGGGAATAAGGGCGAC
ACGGAAATGTTGAATACTCATACTCTTCCTTTTTCAATATTATTGAAGCATTTATCAGGGTTATTGTCTC
ATGAGCGGATACATATTTGAATGTATTTAGAAAAATAAACAAATAGGGGTTCCGCGCACATTTCCCCGAA
AAGTGCCACCTGACGTCGACGGATCGGGAGATCAACTTGTTTATTGCAGCTTATAATGGTTACAAATAAA
GCAATAGCATCACAAATTTCACAAATAAAGCATTTTTTTCACTGCATTCTAGTTGTGGTTTGTCCAAACT
CATCAATGTATCTTATCATGTCTGGATCAACTGGATAACTCAAGCTAACCAAAATCATCCCAAACTTCCC
ACCCCATACCCTATTACCACTGCCAATTACCTAGTGGTTTCATTTACTCTAAACCTGTGATTCCTCTGAA
TTATTTTCATTTTAAAGAAATTGTATTTGTTAAATATGTACTACAAACTTAGTAGTTTTTAAAGAAATTG
TATTTGTTAAATATGTACTACAAACTTAGTAGT
