>Addgene plasmid #44195 | N163 nLV EF-1a-Hp1a(CS)-Frbx2(Frb+FrbWobb)-V5-PGK-Puro | addgene partial sequence | sequence record 64855 | EF1a-F 5'-TCAAGCCTCAGACAGTGGTTC-3'
GGATCCGCGGCCGCGCCACCATGAAGGAGGGTGAAAACAATAAGCCCAGGGAGAAATCAGAAGGAAACAA
GAGGAAATCCAGTTTCTCCAACAGCGCTGATGATATTAAATCTAAAAAAAAGAGAGAGCAAAGCAATGAT
ATCGCTCGGGGCTTTGAGAGAGGACTGGAACCAGAAAAGATCATCGGAGCAACAGATTCCTGCGGTGACT
TAATGTTCTTAATGAAATGGAAAGACACAGATGAAGCTGACCTGGTTCTTGCAAAAGAAGCTAACGTGAA
GTGTCCACAGATTGTGATAGCATTTTATGAAGAGAGACTGACGTGGCACGCATATCCAGAGGATGCGGAA
AACAAAGAAAAAGAAAGCGCGAAGAGCAAGGGCGAATTCGACCCAGCTTTCTTGTACAAAGTGGTTGATC
TAGAGGGCCCTATGTGGCATGAAGGCCTGGAAGAGGCATCTCGTTTGTACTTTGGGGAAAGGAACGTGAA
AGGCATGTTTGAGGTGCTGGAGCCCTTGCATGCTATGATGGAACGGGGCCCCCAGACTCTGAAGGAAACA
TCCTTTAATCAGGCCTATGGTCGAGATTTAATGGAGGCCCAAGAGTGGTGCAGGAAGTACATGAAATCAG
GGAATGTCAAGGACCTCACCCAAGCCTGGGACCTCTATTATCATGTGTTCCGACGAATCTCAAAGCAGTT
CGGCGGCGGAGGTAGCGGCGGTGGATCAATGTGGCACGAGGGATTGGAGGAAGCTAGCAGACTTTATTTC
GGTGAGCGCAATGTCAAGGGAATGTTCGAGGTCCTCGAACCTCTCCACGCCATGATGGAGAGAGGACCTC
AAACCCTCAAAGAGACT
