>Addgene plasmid #44195 | N163 nLV EF-1a-Hp1a(CS)-Frbx2(Frb+FrbWobb)-V5-PGK-Puro | addgene partial sequence | sequence record 64862 | MSCV_C_rev2 5'-ggccagaggccacttgtgtagcgcc-3'
AGCGCATGCTCCAGACTGCCTTGGGAAAAGCGCCTCCCCTACCCGGTAGAATTCACGCGTTCGCGATCTA
GAGCCGGCGCGGCCGCCTAACCGGTACGCGTAGAATCGAGACCGAGGAGAGGGTTAGGGATAGGCTTACC
TTCGAATTGTTTGCTAATCCTCCTAAAGACGTGGTAGTACAAATCCCAAGCCTGTGTCAAATCTTTCACG
TTGCCGCTCTTCATATATTTGCGACACCATTCCTGAGCTTCCATCAGGTCCCTGCCGTAAGCTTGGTTGA
AACTAGTCTCTTTGAGGGTTTGAGGTCCTCTCTCCATCATGGCGTGGAGAGGTTCGAGGACCTCGAACAT
TCCCTTGACATTGCGCTCACCGAAATAAAGTCTGCTAGCTTCCTCCAATCCCTCGTGCCACATTGATCCA
CCGCCGCTACCTCCGCCGCCGAACTGCTTTGAGATTCGTCGGAACACATGATAATAGAGGTCCCAGGCTT
GGGTGAGGTCCTTGACATTCCCTGATTTCATGTACTTCCTGCACCACTCTTGGGCCTCCATTAAATCTCG
ACCATAGGCCTGATTAAAGGATGTTTCCTTCAGAGTCTGGGGGCCCCGTTCCATCATAGCATGCAAGGGC
TCCAGCACCTCAAACATGCCTTTCACGTTCCTTTCCCCAAAGTACAAACGAGATGCCTCTTCCAGGCCTT
CATGCCACATAGGGCCCTCTAGATCAACCACTTTGTACAAGAAAGCTGGGTCGAATTCGCCCTTGCTCTT
CGCGCTTTCTTTTTCTTTGTTTTCCGCATCCTCTGGATATGCGTGCCACGTCAGTCTCTCTTCATAAAAT
GCTATCACAATCTGTGGACACTTCACGTTAGCTTCTTTTGCAAGAACC
